Addgene plasmid #212875: pCYP42
Purpose: Expresses the Micromonospora humi LRD-modifying cytochrome P450 enzyme
Depositing lab: Christopher Voigt. Depositing organization: Massachusetts Institute of Technology. Publication: Design of a redox-proficient Escherichia coli for screening terpenoids and modifying cytochrome P450s. Lin GM, Voigt CA. Nature Catalysis. 6, 1016–1029 (2023). https://doi.org/10.1038/s41929-023-01049-5.
Backbone
  Vector backbone: pCYP
  Vector type: Bacterial Expression
Growth in bacteria
  Bacterial resistance: Kanamycin, 50 μg/mL
  Growth temperature: 37°C
  Growth strain: DH5alpha
  Copy number: High Copy
Gene/Insert
  Gene/Insert name: cytochrome P450 (alt name: Uniprot ID: A0A1C5GJ41)
  Species: Micromonospora humi
  Promoter: PcymRC
  Cloning method: Unknown
Resource information
  A portion of this plasmid was derived from a plasmid made by: codon optimized and synthesized by vendors
Terms and licenses: Academic/Nonprofit Terms; Industry Terms: Not Available to Industry
How to cite: pCYP42 was a gift from Christopher Voigt (Addgene plasmid # 212875 ; http://n2t.net/addgene:212875 ; RRID:Addgene_212875)
