[The description below was written by a language model from this plasmid's Addgene catalogue record and pLannotate feature annotations shown in this document.]
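Description:
pCYP42 is a 4,428-nt bacterial expression plasmid built on the pCYP backbone for producing a cytochrome P450 from Micromonospora humi in Escherichia coli. The catalogue describes the enzyme as an "LRD-modifying" P450; the abbreviation is not expanded in the record. The coding sequence was codon optimized and synthesized commercially. The plasmid is selected with kanamycin through an aph(3')-Ia aminoglycoside phosphotransferase gene (KanR). The only complete replication origin annotated is p15A, which is conventionally regarded as medium copy and compatible with ColE1-type plasmids, although the catalogue lists the plasmid as high copy. Short fragments matching the RSF origin, the pBR322 bom region, and a tet promoter with a truncated tetracycline resistance gene are also detected; these appear to be backbone remnants rather than functional elements.

Expression is driven by the PcymRC promoter, which appears in the feature table as two copies of the CuO operator, the binding site for the CymR repressor from the Pseudomonas putida p-cmt operon. The plasmid carries its own cymR gene downstream of a lacIq promoter fragment, so the regulatory system is self-contained: CymR holds the promoter off until an inducer (cumate, for this type of system) relieves repression. Immediately after the operators sits a type III hammerhead ribozyme, a part commonly used as an insulator that cleaves the 5' untranslated region so that translation is less dependent on promoter context. The P450 open reading frame itself was not annotated by the automated tool, but presumably occupies the unannotated interval between the ribozyme and the cymR cassette. According to the associated publication title, the construct belongs to work on a redox-proficient E. coli for screening terpenoids and the cytochrome P450s that modify them.
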