Features (pLannotate 1.2.2; 12 found; start..end, strand, type, name):
     28..54      +  misc_feature   bom (fragment): basis of mobility region from pBR322
    153..208     -  rep_origin     RSF ori (fragment): Plasmids containing the RSF 1030 origin of replication can be propagated in E. coli cells that contain additional plasmids with compatible origins.
    296..841     -  rep_origin     p15A ori: Plasmids containing the medium-copy-number p15A origin of replication can be propagated in E. coli cells that contain a second plasmid with the ColE1 origin.
    930..1745    -  CDS            KanR: aminoglycoside phosphotransferase; aph(3')-Ia; confers resistance to kanamycin in bacteria or G418 (Geneticin®) in eukaryotes
   1922..1949    +  protein_bind   CuO: CymR-binding P2 operator sequence from the p-cmt operon of Pseudomonas putida (Mullick et al., 2006) CymR
   1980..2007    +  protein_bind   CuO: CymR-binding P2 operator sequence from the p-cmt operon of Pseudomonas putida (Mullick et al., 2006) CymR
   2011..2066    +  ncRNA          Hammerhead 3: Accession: RF00008 - Hammerhead ribozyme (type III)
   3463..3536    +  promoter       lacIq promoter (fragment): lacI (mutant); In the lacIq allele, a single base change in the promoter boosts expression of the lacI gene about 10-fold.
   3537..4145    +  CDS            cymR: CYMR_PSEPU - Experimental evidence at transcript level: Swiss-Prot protein existence level 2. Involved in the repression of the cym and cmt operons which are responsible of the p-cymene degradation. From Pseudomonas putida (Arthrobacter siderocapsulatus).
   4250..4268    -  promoter       tet promoter (fragment): E. coli promoter for tetracycline efflux protein gene
   4278..4398    +  CDS            TcR (fragment): tetracycline efflux protein; tet; confers resistance to tetracycline
   4417..11      -  rep_origin     RSF ori (fragment) (across the origin): Plasmids containing the RSF 1030 origin of replication can be propagated in E. coli cells that contain additional plasmids with compatible origins.
>Addgene plasmid #212875 | pCYP42 | addgene full sequence | sequence record 423273 | Addgene NGS Result
ACTGACTCGCTGCACGAGGCAGACCTCAGCGCTAGCGGAGTGTATACTGGCTTACTATGTTGGCACTGAT
GAGGGTGTCAGTGAAGTGCTTCATGTGGCAGGAGAAAAAAGGCTGCACCGGTGCGTCAGCAGAATATGTG
ATACAGGATATATTCCGCTTCCTCGCTCACTGACTCGCTACGCTCGGTCGTTCGACTGCGGCGAGCGGAA
ATGGCTTACGAACGGGGCGGAGATTTCCTGGAAGATGCCAGGAAGATACTTAACAGGGAAGTGAGAGGGC
CGCGGCAAAGCCGTTTTTCCATAGGCTCCGCCCCCCTGACAAGCATCACGAAATCTGACGCTCAAATCAG
TGGTGGCGAAACCCGACAGGACTATAAAGATACCAGGCGTTTCCCCCTGGCGGCTCCCTCGTGCGCTCTC
CTGTTCCTGCCTTTCGGTTTACCGGTGTCATTCCGCTGTTATGGCCGCGTTTGTCTCATTCCACGCCTGA
CACTCAGTTCCGGGTAGGCAGTTCGCTCCAAGCTGGACTGTATGCACGAACCCCCCGTTCAGTCCGACCG
CTGCGCCTTATCCGGTAACTATCGTCTTGAGTCCAACCCGGAAAGACATGCAAAAGCACCACTGGCAGCA
GCCACTGGTAATTGATTTAGAGGAGTTAGTCTTGAAGTCATGCGCCGGTTAAGGCTAAACTGAAAGGACA
AGTTTTGGTGACTGCGCTCCTCCAAGCCAGTTACCTCGGTTCAAAGAGTTGGTAGCTCAGAGAACCTTCG
AAAAACCGCCCTGCAAGGCGGTTTTTTCGTTTTCAGAGCAAGAGATTACGCGCAGACCAAAACGATCTCA
AGAAGATCATCTTATTAAGGGGTCTGACGCTCAGTGGAACGAAAAATCAATCTAAAGTATATATGAGTAA
ACTTGGTCTGACAGTTACCTTAGAAAAACTCATCGAGCATCAAATGAAACTGCAATTTATTCATATCAGG
ATTATCAATACCATATTTTTGAAAAAGCCGTTTCTGTAATGAAGGAGAAAACTCACCGAGGCAGTTCCAT
AGGATGGCAAGATCCTGGTATCGGTCTGCGATTCCGACTCGTCCAACATCAATACAACCTATTAATTTCC
CCTCGTCAAAAATAAGGTTATCAAGTGAGAAATCACCATGAGTGACGACTGAATCCGGTGAGAATGGCAA
AAGCTTATGCATTTCTTTCCAGACTTGTTCAACAGGCCAGCCATTACGCTCGTCATCAAAATCACTCGCA
TCAACCAAACCGTTATTCATTCGTGATTGCGCCTGAGCGAGACGAAATACGCGATCGCTGTTAAAAGGAC
AATTACAAACAGGAATCGAATGCAACCGGCGCAGGAACACTGCCAGCGCATCAACAATATTTTCACCTGA
ATCAGGATATTCTTCTAATACCTGGAATGCTGTTTTCCCGGGGATCGCAGTGGTGAGTAACCATGCATCA
TCAGGAGTACGGATAAAATGCTTGATGGTCGGAAGAGGCATAAATTCCGTCAGCCAGTTTAGTCTGACCA
TCTCATCTGTAACATCATTGGCAACGCTACCTTTGCCATGTTTCAGAAACAACTCTGGCGCATCGGGCTT
CCCATACAATCGATAGATTGTCGCACCTGATTGCCCGACATTATCGCGAGCCCATTTATACCCATATAAA
TCAGCATCCATGTTGGAATTTAATCGCGGCCTGGAGCAAGACGTTTCCCGTTGAATATGGCTCATAACAC
CCCTTGTATTACTGTTTATGTAAGCAGACAGTTTTATTGTTCATGATGATATATTTTTATCTTGTGCAAT
GTACATCAGAGATTTTGAGACACAACCAATTATTGAAGGCCTCCCTAACGGGGGGCCTTTTTTTGTTTCT
GGTCTCCCAAGCGCTTAACGATCGTTGGCTGAACAAACAGACAATCTGGTCTGTTTGTATTATGGAAAAT
TTTTCTGTATAATAGATTCAACAAACAGACAATCTGGTCTGTTTGTATTATCAGCGGTCAACGCATGTGC
TTTGCGTTCTGATGAGACAGTGATGTCGAAACCGCCTCTACAAATAATTTTGTTTAGAACCTGAACGTAA
GGAGGGAATTATGCTGGCCATGGATATCGATGGGGGCCTGCCCGTGGTTGACAGCTACCGTGTTCCTGTG
AATTCGGGTTTGCGACCATACCCATTTGAGCCCTTCACTGGGGATTTACCGACTGAATTGCTGGACATGG
TGGTAACCGAACCGGTTTCTCGGGTGCTTCTGCCGGATGGCCGCGCTGCCTGGCTGGTACTGTCGTATGC
GCACTGTTGCACTGTTCTGGCAGATCCTCGATTTAGTCGCCTTCCATTAGGCGCGACTACCACCCCTGGA
GCAGGAGGTCCCCGCGAATTGAATATGGATGGGCCTGCTCATGCCGCTGTTCGTCGTGTTGCCGGCCGAG
CGTTCACAGCTCGTCGCATCGAAACCTTTCGTCCTCGGGTACGCCGCCTGGTGGATGAACTTGTGGATGC
GATGCTGGCTGGCCCGCGTCCAGCAGATTTAGTGGCAGGTCTGGTCGCTCCGCTGCCTGTGTTCGTTGTT
TGCGATGTGCTGGGAGTGCCGGTTGCGGATCGGCCACGGTTCTATGATTGGATCTCAGGTCTGAATAGTG
TTACAGCGTATGGCAGCGCTGGCGCGGCCGATGCTCAAGCGGCATTACGTGCGTACCTGACCGGACAGTT
GGCCCGTAAACGTTCGGCGCCGGGGGACGATTTGTTGTCTGCCTGGGTGCTGGGACAGGATGCGCACGCG
CTGGTGGATGCAGAACTGGTAGAACTGGCGATGGGTGTACTGCTTGGTGGGCTTGAGATAAACGCCACCA
GCGCAGGCCTGCGAGCGCTGTTTCAGCATCCCGAGCAGTTGGCCAAACTCCGTGCGGCTCCAGGCAAACT
CGCAGCGGCTACCGACGAGATCTTGCGCTATACCTCGGTGTCCTCGATGTTCCGGGTTCAGGTGGTACGG
GAGGACCTGACGCTTGGTGGCGTCGCGATGCGTGCGGGTGATTGCGTGATGGCCATTCCGTGGGCCGGTA
ATCGGGACCCGCGTCACTTCCCGGAACCTAATCGTTTTGACATTGATCGCGCGCCGACCGTCCCGCACTT
AACCTTTGGATTCGGTCCTCATTTTTGCTTGGGTACCGCCCTTGGCCGCATGCAGGTTGAGCTTTCACTT
GGCGCGTTACTGTCTCGCATGCCAGAACTTGCGCCGGCGGTGCCTATTGAAGAGATACCATGGCGGCACG
ATCGCGTCAATGGTGGCATCGCGGCGTTTCCGGTTACTTGGTAATAAGGATGAGCTCTACAAATAAGCAG
AGGTGGTTGTGTTGCGAAAAAAAAAAAAAACACCCTAACGGGTGTTTTTTTTTTTTTTGGTGTCCCCACG
TGTGGCGCTGGAGACCGTCCAATGGCGGCGCGCCATCGAATGGTGCAAAACCTTTCGCGGTATGGCATGA
TAGCGCCCGGAAGAGAGTCAATTCAGGGTGGTGAATATGAGCCCGAAACGTCGTACCCAGGCAGAACGTG
CAATGGAAACCCAGGGTAAACTGATTGCAGCAGCACTGGGTGTTCTGCGTGAAAAAGGTTATGCAGGTTT
TCGTATTGCAGATGTTCCGGGTGCAGCCGGTGTTAGCCGTGGTGCACAGAGCCATCATTTTCCGACCAAA
CTGGAACTGCTGCTGGCAACCTTTGAATGGCTGTATGAGCAGATTACCGAACGTAGCCGTGCACGTCTGG
CAAAACTGAAACCGGAAGATGATGTTATTCAGCAGATGCTGGATGATGCAGCAGATTTTTTTCTGGATGA
TGATTTTAGCATCGGCCTGGATCTGATTGTTGCAGCAGATCGTGATCCGGCACTGCGTGAAGGTATTCTG
CGTACCGTTGAACGTAATCGTTTTGTTGTTGAAGATATGTGGCTGGGTGTGCTGGTGAGCCGTGGTCTGA
GCCGTGATGATGCCGAAGATATTCTGTGGCTGATTTTTAACAGCGTTCGTGGTCTGACAGTTCGTAGCCT
GTGGCAGAAAGATAAAGAACGTTTTGAACGTGTGCGTAATAGCACCCTGGAAATTGCACGTGAACGTTAT
GCAAAATTCAAACGTTGATAAGGATCCTAATTGGTAACGAATCAGACAATTGACGGCTCGAGGGAGTAGC
ATAGGGTTTGCAGAATCCCTGCTTCGTCCATTTGACAGGCACATTATGCATCGATGATAAGCTGTCAAAC
ATGAGCAGATCCTCTACGCCGGACGCATCGTGGCCGGCATCACCGGCGCCACAGGTGCGGTTGCTGGCGC
CTATATCGCCGACATCACCGATGGGGAAGATCGGGCTCGCCACTTCGGGCTCATGAGCAAATATTTTATC
TGAGGTGCTTCCTCGCTC
